>Addgene plasmid #29779 | Eps8-mCherry-C1 | addgene partial sequence | sequence record 35084 | 29779 with mCherry-F
CGGATGTACCCCGAGGACGGCGCCCTGAAGGGCGAGATCAAGCAGAGGCTGAAGCTGAAGGACGGCGGCC
ACTACGACGCTGAGGTCAAGACCACCTACAAGGCCAAGAAGCCCGTGCAGCTGCCCGGCGCCTACAACGT
CAACATCAAGTTGGACATCACCTCCCACAACGAGGACTACACCATCGTGGAACAGTACGAACGCGCCGAG
GGCCGCCACTCCACCGGCGGCATGGACGAGCTGTACAAGTCCGGACTCAGATCTCGAGCTCAAGCTTCGA
ATTCTCGGATGGGTTCGACCTCGGGTTCGACCAAGGGTCAGCTGATGAATGGTCATATGTCTAACCGCTC
CAGTGGGTATGGAGTCTACCCTTCTCAACTGAATGGTTACGGATCTTCACCACCCTATTCCCAGATGGAC
AGAGAACACAGCTCAAGAACAAGTGCAAAGGCCCTTTATGAACAAAGGAAGAACTATGCCCGAGACAGTG
TCAGCAGTGTGTCGGACGTGTCCCAGTACCGCGTGGAACACTTGACCACCTTCGTGCTGGATCGGAAAGA
TGCAATGATCACTGTCGAGGACGGAATAAGAAAGCTGAAGTTGCTGGATGCCAAGGGCAAAGTGTGGACT
CAAGATATGATTCTCCAAGTGGATGACCGAGCTGTGAGCCTGATTGACTTAGAGTCAAAGAATGAATTGG
AGAATTTTCCTCTAAACACAATCTCGCATTGTCAAGCAGTGGTGCATGCATGCAGCTATGACTCCATTCT
CGCCTTGGTATGCAAAGAGCCAACGCAGAGCAAGCCAGACCTTCACCTTTTCCAGTGTGATGAGGTTAAG
GCAAACCTAATTAGTGAAGATATCGAAAGTGCAATCAGTGACAGTAAAGGT
