>Addgene plasmid #29779 | Eps8-mCherry-C1 | addgene partial sequence | sequence record 35085 | 29779 with mCherry-R
CTCGCCCTCGCCCTCGATCTCGAACTCGTGGCCGTTCACGGAGCCCTCCATGTGCACCTTGAAGCGCATG
AACTCCTTGATGATGGCCATGTTATCCTCCTCGCCCTTGCTCACCATGGTGCTAGCGGATCTGACGGTTC
ACTAAACCAGCTCTGCTTATATAGACCTCCCACCGTACACGCCTACCGCCCATTTGCGTCAATGGGGCGG
AGTTGTTACGACATTTTGGAAAGTCCCGTTGATTTTGGTGCCAAAACAAACTCCCATTGACGTCAATGGG
GTGGAGACTTGGAAATCCCCGTGAGTCAAACCGCTATCCACGCCCATTGATGTACTGCCAAAACCGCATC
ACCATGGTAATAGCGATGACTAATACGTAGATGTACTGCCAAGTAGGAAAGTCCCATAAGGTCATGTACT
GGGCATAATGCCAGGCGGGCCATTTACCGTCATTGACGTCAATAGGGGGCGTACTTGGCATATGATACAC
TTGATGTACTGCCAAGTGGGCAGTTTACCGTAAATACTCCACCCATTGACGTCAATGGAAAGTCCCTATT
GGCGTTACTATGGGAACATACGTCATTATTGACGTCAATGGGCGGGGGTCGTTGGGCGGTCAGCCAGGCG
GGCCATTTACCGTAAGTTATGTAACGCGGAACTCCATATATGGGCTATGAACTAATGACCCCGTAATTGA
TTACTATTAATAACTAATGCATGGCGGTAATACGGTTATCCACAGAATCAGGGGATAACGCAGGAAAGAA
CATGTGAGCAAAAGGCCAGCAAAAGGCCAGGAACCGTAAAAAGGCCGCGTTGCTGGCGTTTTTCCATAGG
CTCCGCCCCCCTGACGAGCATCACAAAAATCGACGCTCAAGTCA
