[The description below was written by a language model from this plasmid's Addgene catalogue record.]
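Description:
Eps8-mCherry-C1 is a mammalian expression plasmid built on the Clontech pmCherry-C1 backbone (about 4.7 kb without insert). It is maintained as a high-copy plasmid in E. coli under kanamycin selection, and it carries a neomycin resistance marker that allows G418 selection of transfected mammalian cells. The record does not include a feature table and does not name the promoter or origins of replication. The use of an SV40 polyadenylation-region primer for sequencing indicates that the expression cassette ends in an SV40 poly(A) signal.

The insert is mouse Eps8 (epidermal growth factor receptor pathway substrate 8), roughly 2.5 kb, derived from an IMAGE cDNA clone and introduced by restriction cloning between EcoRI and XmaI sites in the multiple cloning site; whether those sites survived cloning is not recorded. In the C1 configuration the red fluorescent protein mCherry lies upstream of the cloning site, so it is fused to the N terminus of Eps8 despite the order suggested by the plasmid name. Expression therefore yields an mCherry-Eps8 fusion protein whose localisation can be followed by red fluorescence in living cells.

The construct was deposited in connection with a survey of the molecular dynamics of clathrin-mediated endocytosis in mammalian cells. This points to its use as a live-cell imaging probe for tracking when and where Eps8 is recruited relative to endocytic events, typically after transient transfection, with stable line generation possible through G418 selection.
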