Addgene plasmid #29779: Eps8-mCherry-C1
Depositing lab: Christien Merrifield. Depositing organization: MRC Laboratory of Molecular Biology. Publication: A high precision survey of the molecular dynamics of Mammalian clathrin-mediated endocytosis. Taylor MJ, Perrais D, Merrifield CJ. PLoS Biol. 2011 Mar . 9(3):e1000604. 10.1371/journal.pbio.1000604 PubMed 21445324.
Backbone
  Vector backbone: pmCherry-C1
  Backbone manufacturer: Clontech
  Backbone size w/o insert (bp): 4722
  Vector type: Mammalian Expression
  Selectable markers: Neomycin (select with G418)
Growth in bacteria
  Bacterial resistance: Kanamycin, 50 μg/mL
  Growth temperature: 37°C
  Growth strain: DH5alpha
  Copy number: High Copy
Gene/Insert
  Gene/Insert name: Eps8
  Species: M. musculus (mouse)
  Insert size (bp): 2500
  Entrez Gene: Eps8
  Tag / fusion protein: mCherry (N terminal on insert)
  Cloning method: Restriction Enzyme; 5′ cloning site EcoRI (unknown if destroyed); 3′ cloning site XmaI (unknown if destroyed)
  Sequencing primers: 5′ mCherry-F 5'-ccccgtaatgcagaagaaga; 3′ SV40pA-R
Terms and licenses: Academic/Nonprofit Terms; Industry Terms: Not Available to Industry
Depositor comments: Cloned from IMAGE clone: 84240899
How to cite: Eps8-mCherry-C1 was a gift from Christien Merrifield (Addgene plasmid # 29779 ; http://n2t.net/addgene:29779 ; RRID:Addgene_29779)
